>Addgene plasmid #203482 | pGWB511-TP-tagRFP | addgene full sequence | sequence record 404964 | Addgene NGS Result
TTTCACGCCCTTTTAAATATCCGATTATTCTAATAAACGCTCTTTTCTCTTAGGTTTACCCGCCAATATA
TCCTGTCAAACACTGATAGTTTAAACTGAAGGCGGGAAACGACAATCTGATCCAAGCTCAAGCTGCTCTA
GCATTCGCCATTCAGGCTGCGCAACTGTTGGGAAGGGCGATCGGTGCGGGCCTCTTCGCTATTACGCCAG
CTGGCGAAAGGGGGATGTGCTGCAAGGCGATTAAGTTGGGTAACGCCAGGGTTTTCCCAGTCACGACGTT
GTAAAACGACGGCCAGTGCCAAGCTTGCATGCCTGCAGGTCCCCAGATTAGCCTTTTCAATTTCAGAAAG
AATGCTAACCCACAGATGGTTAGAGAGGCTTACGCAGCAGGTCTCATCAAGACGATCTACCCGAGCAATA
ATCTCCAGGAAATCAAATACCTTCCCAAGAAGGTTAAAGATGCAGTCAAAAGATTCAGGACTAACTGCAT
CAAGAACACAGAGAAAGATATATTTCTCAAGATCAGAAGTACTATTCCAGTATGGACGATTCAAGGCTTG
CTTCACAAACCAAGGCAAGTAATAGAGATTGGAGTCTCTAAAAAGGTAGTTCCCACTGAATCAAAGGCCA
TGGAGTCAAAGATTCAAATAGAGGACCTAACAGAACTCGCCGTAAAGACTGGCGAACAGTTCATACAGAG
TCTCTTACGACTCAATGACAAGAAGAAAATCTTCGTCAACATGGTGGAGCACGACACACTTGTCTACTCC
AAAAATATCAAAGATACAGTCTCAGAAGACCAAAGGGCAATTGAGACTTTTCAACAAAGGGTAATATCCG
GAAACCTCCTCGGATTCCATTGCCCAGCTATCTGTCACTTTATTGTGAAGATAGTGGAAAAGGAAGGTGG
CTCCTACAAATGCCATCATTGCGATAAAGGAAAGGCCATCGTTGAAGATGCCTCTGCCGACAGTGGTCCC
AAAGATGGACCCCCACCCACGAGGAGCATCGTGGAAAAAGAAGACGTTCCAACCACGTCTTCAAAGCAAG
TGGATTGATGTGATATCTCCACTGACGTAAGGGATGACGCACAATCCCACTATCCTTCGCAAGACCCTTC
CTCTATATAAGGAAGTTCATTTCATTTGGAGAGAACACGGGGGACTCTAGAGTTATCAACAAGTTTGTAC
AAAAAAGCAGGCTTTAAAGGAACCAATTCAGTCGACATGGCTTCCTCTATGCTCTCTTCCGCTACTATGG
TTGCCTCTCCGGCTCAGGCCACTATGGTCGCTCCTTTCAACGGACTTAAGTCCTCCGCTGCCTTCCCAGC
CACCCGCAAGGCTAACAACGACATTACTTCCATCACAAGCAACGGCGGAAGAGTTAACTGCATGCAGGTG
TGGCCTCCGATTGGAAAGAAGAAGTTTGAGACTCTCTCTTACCTTCCTGACCTTACCGATTCCATGGTGT
CTAAGGGCGAAGAGCTGATTAAGGAGAACATGCACATGAAGCTGTACATGGAGGGCACCGTGAACAACCA
CCACTTCAAGTGCACATCCGAGGGCGAAGGCAAGCCCTACGAGGGCACCCAGACCATGAGAATCAAGGTG
GTCGAGGGCGGCCCTCTCCCCTTCGCCTTCGACATCCTGGCTACCAGCTTCATGTACGGCAGCAGAACCT
TCATCAACCACACCCAGGGCATCCCCGACTTCTTTAAGCAGTCCTTCCCTGAGGGCTTCACATGGGAGAG
AGTCACCACATACGAAGACGGGGGCGTGCTGACCGCTACCCAGGACACCAGCCTCCAGGACGGCTGCCTC
ATCTACAACGTCAAGATCAGAGGGGTGAACTTCCCATCCAACGGCCCTGTGATGCAGAAGAAAACACTCG
GCTGGGAGGCCAACACCGAGATGCTGTACCCCGCTGACGGCGGCCTGGAAGGCAGAACCGACATGGCCCT
GAAGCTCGTGGGCGGGGGCCACCTGATCTGCAACTTCAAGACCACATACAGATCCAAGAAACCCGCTAAG
AACCTCAAGATGCCCGGCGTCTACTATGTGGACCACAGACTGGAAAGAATCAAGGAGGCCGACAAAGAGA
CCTACGTCGAGCAGCACGAGGTGGCTGTGGCCAGATACTGCGACCTCCCTAGCAAACTGGGGCACAAACT
TAATGACTACAAGGATGACGATGACAAGGGATATCTAGACCCAGCTTTCTTGTACAAAGTGGTTGATAAC
AGCGACTACAAGGATGACGATGACAAGGCTTAGAGCTCGAATTTCCCCGATCGTTCAAACATTTGGCAAT
AAAGTTTCTTAAGATTGAATCCTGTTGCCGGTCTTGCGATGATTATCATATAATTTCTGTTGAATTACGT
TAAGCATGTAATAATTAACATGTAATGCATGACGTTATTTATGAGATGGGTTTTTATGATTAGAGTCCCG
CAATTATACATTTAATACGCGATAGAAAACAAAATATAGCGCGCAAACTAGGATAAATTATCGCGCGCGG
TGTCATCTATGTTRYTMSRKMRSSAATTGGTTCCGGAACCAATTCGTAATCATGTCATAGCTGTTTCCTG
TGTGAAATTGTTATCCGCTCACAATTCCACACAACATACGAGCCGGAAGCATAAAGTGTAAAGCCTGGGG
TGCCTAATGAGTGAGCTAACTCACATTAGGCTGAATTAGGCGCGCCTATTTCTATTAATTCCCGATCTAG
TAACATAGATGACACCGCGCGCGATAATTTATCCTAGTTTGCGCGCTATATTTTGTTTTCTATCGCGTAT
TAAATGTATAATTGCGGGACTCTAATCATAAAAACCCATCTCATAAATAACGTCATGCATTACATGTTAA
TTATTACATGCTTAACGTAATTCAACAGAAATTATATGATAATCATCGCAAGACCGGCAACAGGATTCAA
TCTTAAGAAACTTTATTGCCAAATGTTTGAACGATCGGGGAAATTCGGGGGATCGATCCCGCGAACTGTG
GACGAGAACTGTGCCACCAAGCGTAAGGCCGTTCTCTCGCATTTGCCTTGCTAGGCTCGCGCGAGTTGCT
GGCTGAGGCGTTCTCGAAATCAGCTCTTGTTCGGTCGGCATCTACTCTATTCCTTTGCCCTCGGACGAGT
GCTGGGGCGTCGGTTTCCACTATCGGCGAGTACTTCTACACAGCCATCGGTCCAGACGGCCGCGCTTCTG
CGGGCGATTTGTGTACGCCCGACAGTCCCGGCTCCGGATCGGACGATTGCGTCGCATCGACCCTGCGCCC
AAGCTGCATCATCGAAATTGCCGTCAACCAAGCTCTGATAGAGTTGGTCAAGACCAATGCGGAGCATATA
CGCCCGGAGCCGCGGCGATCCTGCAAGCTCCGGATGCCTCCGCTCGAAGTAGCGCGTCTGCTGCTCCATA
CAAGCCAACCACGGCCTCCAGAAGAAGATGTTGGCGACCTCGTATTGGGAATCCCCGAACATCGCCTCGC
TCCAGTCAATGACCGCTGTTATGCGGCCATTGTCCGTCAGGACATTGTTGGAGCCGAAATCCGCGTGCAC
GAGGTGCCGGACTTCGGGGCAGTCCTCGGCCCAAAGCATCAGCTCATCGAGAGCCTGCGCGACGGACGCA
CTGACGGTGTCGTCCATCACAGTTTGCCAGTGATACACATGGGGATCAGCAATCGCGCATATGAAATCAC
GCCATGTAGTGTATTGACCGATTCCTTGCGGTCCGAATGGGCCGAACCCGCTCGTCTGGCTAAGATCGGC
CGCAGCGATCGCATCCATGGCCTCCGCGACCGGCTGCAGAACAGCGGGCAGTTCGGTTTCAGGCAGGTCT
TGCAACGTGACACCCTGTGCACGGCGGGAGATGCAATAGGTCAGGCTCTCGCTGAATGCCCCAATGTCAA
GCACTTCCGGAATCGGGAGCGCGGCCGATGCAAAGTGCCGATAAACATAACGATCTTTGTAGAAACCATC
GGCGCAGCTATTTACCCGCAGGACATATCCACGCCCTCCTACATCGAAGCTGAAAGCACGAGATTCTTCG
CCCTCCGAGAGCTGCATCAGGTCGGAGACGCTGTCGAACTTTTCGATCAGAAACTTCTCGACAGACGTCG
CGGTGAGTTCAGGCTTTTTCATATCTTATTGCCCCCCGGGATCAGATCTGGATTGAGAGTGAATATGAGA
CTCTAATTGGATACCGAGGGGAATTTATGGAACGTCAGTGGAGCATTTTTGACAAGAAATATTTGCTAGC
TGATAGTGACCTTAGGCGACTTTTGAACGCGCAATAATGGTTTCTGACGTATGTGCTTAGCTCATTAAAC
TCCAGAAACCCGCGGCTGAGTGGCTCCTTCAACGTTGCGGTTCTGTCAGTTCCAAACGTAAAACGGCTTG
TCCCGCGTCATCGGCGGGGGTCATAACGTGACTCCCTTAATTCTCCGCTCATGATCTTGATCCCCTGCGC
CATCAGATCCTTGGCGGCAAGAAAGCCATCCAGTTTACTTTGCAGGGCTTCCCAACCTTACCAGAGGGCG
CCCCAGCTGGCAATTCCGGTTCGCTTGCTGTCCATAAAACCGCCCAGTCTAGCTATCGCCATGTAAGCCC
ACTGCAAGCTACCTGCTTTCTCTTTGCGCTTGCGTTTTCCCTTGTCCAGATAGCCCAGTAGCTGACATTC
ATCCGGGGTCAGCACCGTTTCTGCGGACTGGCTTTCTACGTGTTCCGCTTCCTTTAGCAGCCCTTGCGCC
CTGAGTGCTTGCGGCAGCGTGAAGCTGATCCGTCGAGATTAATAGAAATAAATTCAGCCTAATTCGGCGT
TAATTCAGTACATTAAAAACGTCCGCAATGTGTTATTAAGTTGTCTAAGCGTCAATTTGTTTACACCACA
ATATATCCTGCCACCAGCCAGCCAACAGCTCCCCGACCGGCAGCTCGGCACAAAATCACCACTCGATACA
GGCAGCCCATCAGTCCGGGACGGCGTCAGCGGGAGAGCCGTTGTAAGGCGGCAGACTTTGCTCATGTTAC
CGATGCTATTCGGAAGAACGGCAACTAAGCTGCCGGGTTTGAAACACGGATGATCTCGCGGAGGGTAGCA
TGTTGATTGTAACGATGACAGAGCGTTGCTGCCTGTGATCAATTCGGGCACGAACCCAGTGGACATAAGC
CTGTTCGGTTCGTAAGCTGTAATGCAAGTAGCGTATGCGCTCACGCAACTGGTCCAGAACCTTGACCGAA
CGCAGCGGTGGTAACGGCGCAGTGGCGGTTTTCATGGCTTGTTATGACTGTTTTTTTGGGGTACAGTCTA
TGCCTCGGGCATCCAAGCAGCAAGCGCGTTACGCCGTGGGTCGATGTTTGATGTTATGGAGCAGCAACGA
TGTTACGCAGCAGGGCAGTCGCCCTAAAACAAAGTTAAACATCATGGGGGAAGCGGTGATCGCCGAAGTA
TCGACTCAACTATCAGAGGTAGTTGGCGTCATCGAGCGCCATCTCGAACCGACGTTGCTGGCCGTACATT
TGTACGGCTCCGCAGTGGATGGCGGCCTGAAGCCACACAGTGATATTGATTTGCTGGTTACGGTGACCGT
AAGGCTTGATGAAACAACGCGGCGAGCTTTGATCAACGACCTTTTGGAAACTTCGGCTTCCCCTGGAGAG
AGCGAGATTCTCCGCGCTGTAGAAGTCACCATTGTTGTGCACGACGACATCATTCCGTGGCGTTATCCAG
CTAAGCGCGAACTGCAATTTGGAGAATGGCAGCGCAATGACATTCTTGCAGGTATCTTCGAGCCAGCCAC
GATCGACATTGATCTGGCTATCTTGCTGACAAAAGCAAGAGAACATAGCGTTGCCTTGGTAGGTCCAGCG
GCGGAGGAACTCTTTGATCCGGTTCCTGAACAGGATCTATTTGAGGCGCTAAATGAAACCTTAACGCTAT
GGAACTCGCCGCCCGACTGGGCTGGCGATGAGCGAAATGTAGTGCTTACGTTGTCCCGCATTTGGTACAG
CGCAGTAACCGGCAAAATCGCGCCGAAGGATGTCGCTGCCGACTGGGCAATGGAGCGCCTGCCGGCCCAG
TATCAGCCCGTCATACTTGAAGCTAGACAGGCTTATCTTGGACAAGAAGAAGATCGCTTGGCCTCGCGCG
CAGATCAGTTGGAAGAATTTGTCCACTACGTGAAAGGCGAGATCACCAAGGTAGTCGGCAAATAATGTCT
AGCTAGAAATTCGTTCAAGCCGACGCCGCTTCGCGGCGCGGCTTAACTCAAGCGTTAGATGCACTAAGCA
CATAATTGCTCACAGCCAAACTATCAGGTCAAGTCTGCTTTTATTATTTTTAAGCGTGCATAATAAGCCC
TACACAAATTGGGAGATATATCATGCATGACCAAAATCCCTTAACGTGAGTTTTCGTTCCACTGAGCGTC
AGACCCCGTAGAAAAGATCAAAGGATCTTCTTGAGATCCTTTTTTTCTGCGCGTAATCTGCTGCTTGCAA
ACAAAAAAACCACCGCTACCAGCGGTGGTTTGTTTGCCGGATCAAGAGCTACCAACTCTTTTTCCGAAGG
TAACTGGCTTCAGCAGAGCGCAGATACCAAATACTGTCCTTCTAGTGTAGCCGTAGTTAGGCCACCACTT
CAAGAACTCTGTAGCACCGCCTACATACCTCGCTCTGCTAATCCTGTTACCAGTGGCTGCTGCCAGTGGC
GATAAGTCGTGTCTTACCGGGTTGGACTCAAGACGATAGTTACCGGATAAGGCGCAGCGGTCGGGCTGAA
CGGGGGGTTCGTGCACACAGCCCAGCTTGGAGCGAACGACCTACACCGAACTGAGATACCTACAGCGTGA
GCTATGAGAAAGCGCCACGCTTCCCGAAGGGAGAAAGGCGGACAGGTATCCGGTAAGCGGCAGGGTCGGA
ACAGGAGAGCGCACGAGGGAGCTTCCAGGGGGAAACGCCTGGTATCTTTATAGTCCTGTCGGGTTTCGCC
ACCTCTGACTTGAGCGTCGATTTTTGTGATGCTCGTCAGGGGGGCGGAGCCTATGGAAAAACGCCAGCAA
CGCGGCCTTTTTACGGTTCCTGGCCTTTTGCTGGCCTTTTGCTCACATGTTCTTTCCTGCGTTATCCCCT
GATTCTGTGGATAACCGTATTACCGCCTTTGAGTGAGCTGATACCGCTCGCCGCAGCCGAACGACCGAGC
GCAGCGAGTCAGTGAGCGAGGAAGCGGAAGAGCGCCTGATGCGGTATTTTCTCCTTACGCATCTGTGCGG
TATTTCACACCGCATATGGTGCACTCTCAGTACAATCTGCTCTGATGCCGCATAGTTAAGCCAGTATACA
CTCCGCTATCGCTACGTGACTGGGTCATGGCTGCGCCCCGACACCCGCCAACACCCGCTGACGCGCCCTG
ACGGGCTTGTCTGCTCCCGGCATCCGCTTACAGACAAGCTGTGACCGTCTCCGGGAGCTGCATGTGTCAG
AGGTTTTCACCGTCATCACCGAAACGCGCGAGGCAGGGTGCCTTGATGTGGGCGCCGGCGGTCGAGTGGC
GACGGCGCGGCTTGTCCGCGCCCTGGTAGATTGCCTGGCCGTAGGCCAGCCATTTTTGAGCGGCCAGCGG
CCGCGATAGGCCGACGCGAAGCGGCGGGGCGTAGGGAGCGCAGCGACCGAAGGGTAGGCGCTTTTTGCAG
CTCTTCGGCTGTGCGCTGGCCAGACAGTTATGCACAGGCCAGGCGGGTTTTAAGAGTTTTAATAAGTTTT
AAAGAGTTTTAGGCGGAAAAATCGCCTTTTTTCTCTTTTATATCAGTCACTTACATGTGTGACCGGTTCC
CAATGTACGGCTTTGGGTTCCCAATGTACGGGTTCCGGTTCCCAATGTACGGCTTTGGGTTCCCAATGTA
CGTGCTATCCACAGGAAAGAGACCTTTTCGACCTTTTTCCCCTGCTAGGGCAATTTGCCCTAGCATCTGC
TCCGTACATTAGGAACCGGCGGATGCTTCGCCCTCGATCAGGTTGCGGTAGCGCATGACTAGGATCGGGC
CAGCCTGCCCCGCCTCCTCCTTCAAATCGTACTCCGGCAGGTCATTTGACCCGATCAGCTTGCGCACGGT
GAAACAGAACTTCTTGAACTCTCCGGCGCTGCCACTGCGTTCGTAGATCGTCTTGAACAACCATCTGGCT
TCTGCCTTGCCTGCGGCGCGGCGTGCCAGGCGGTAGAGAAAACGGCCGATGCCGGGATCGATCAAAAAGT
AATCGGGGTGAACCGTCAGCACGTCCGGGTTCTTGCCTTCTGTGATCTCGCGGTACATCCAATCAGCTAG
CTCGATCTCGATGTACTCCGGCCGCCCGGTTTCGCTCTTTACGATCTTGTAGCGGCTAATCAAGGCTTCA
CCCTCGGATACCGTCACCAGGCGGCCGTTCTTGGCCTTCTTCGTACGCTGCATGGCAACGTGCGTGGTGT
TTAACCGAATGCAGGTTTCTACCAGGTCGTCTTTCTGCTTTCCGCCATCGGCTCGCCGGCAGAACTTGAG
TACGTCCGCAACGTGTGGACGGAACACGCGGCCGGGCTTGTCTCCCTTCCCTTCCCGGTATCGGTTCATG
GATTCGGTTAGATGGGAAACCGCCATCAGTACCAGGTCGTAATCCCACACACTGGCCATGCCGGCCGGCC
CTGCGGAAACCTCTACGTGCCCGTCTGGAAGCTCGTAGCGGATCACCTCGCCAGCTCGTCGGTCACGCTT
CGACAGACGGAAAACGGCCACGTCCATGATGCTGCGACTATCGCGGGTGCCCACGTCATAGAGCATCGGA
ACGAAAAAATCTGGTTGCTCGTCGCCCTTGGGCGGCTTCCTAATCGACGGCGCACCGGCTGCCGGCGGTT
GCCGGGATTCTTTGCGGATTCGATCAGCGGCCGCTTGCCACGATTCACCGGGGCGTGCTTCTGCCTCGAT
GCGTTGCCGCTGGGCGGCCTGCGCGGCCTTCAACTTCTCCACCAGGTCATCACCCAGCGCCGCGCCGATT
TGTACCGGGCCGGATGGTTTGCGACCGCTCACGCCGATTCCTCGGGCTTGGGGGTTCCAGTGCCATTGCA
GGGCCGGCAGACAACCCAGCCGCTTACGCCTGGCCAACCGCCCGTTCCTCCACACATGGGGCATTCCACG
GCGTCGGTGCCTGGTTGTTCTTGATTTTCCATGCCGCCTCCTTTAGCCGCTAAAATTCATCTACTCATTT
ATTCATTTGCTCATTTACTCTGGTAGCTGCGCGATGTATTCAGATAGCAGCTCGGTAATGGTCTTGCCTT
GGCGTACCGCGTACATCTTCAGCTTGGTGTGATCCTCCGCCGGCAACTGAAAGTTGACCCGCTTCATGGC
TGGCGTGTCTGCCAGGCTGGCCAACGTTGCAGCCTTGCTGCTGCGTGCGCTCGGACGGCCGGCACTTAGC
GTGTTTGTGCTTTTGCTCATTTTCTCTTTACCTCATTAACTCAAATGAGTTTTGATTTAATTTCAGCGGC
CAGCGCCTGGACCTCGCGGGCAGCGTCGCCCTCGGGTTCTGATTCAAGAACGGTTGTGCCGGCGGCGGCA
GTGCCTGGGTAGCTCACGCGCTGCGTGATACGGGACTCAAGAATGGGCAGCTCGTACCCGGCCAGCGCCT
CGGCAACCTCACCGCCGATGCGCGTGCCTTTGATCGCCCGCGACACGACAAAGGCCGCTTGTAGCCTTCC
ATCCGTGACCTCAATGCGCTGCTTAACCAGCTCCACCAGGTCGGCGGTGGCCCATATGTCGTAAGGGCTT
GGCTGCACCGGAATCAGCACGAAGTCGGCTGCCTTGATCGCGGACACAGCCAAGTCCGCCGCCTGGGGCG
CTCCGTCGATCACTACGAAGTCGCGCCGGCCGATGGCCTTCACGTCGCGGTCAATCGTCGGGCGGTCGAT
GCCGACAACGGTTAGCGGTTGATCTTCCCGCACGGCCGCCCAATCGCGGGCACTGCCCTGGGGATCGGAA
TCGACTAACAGAACATCGGCCCCGGCGAGTTGCAGGGCGCGGGCTAGATGGGTTGCGATGGTCGTCTTGC
CTGACCCGCCTTTCTGGTTAAGTACAGCGATAACCTTCATGCGTTCCCCTTGCGTATTTGTTTATTTACT
CATCGCATCATATACGCAGCGACCGCATGACGCAAGCTGTTTTACTCAAATACACATCACCTTTTTAGAC
GGCGGCGCTCGGTTTCTTCAGCGGCCAAGCTGGCCGGCCAGGCCGCCAGCTTGGCATCAGACAAACCGGC
CAGGATTTCATGCAGCCGCACGGTTGAGACGTGCGCGGGCGGCTCGAACACGTACCCGGCCGCGATCATC
TCCGCCTCGATCTCTTCGGTAATGAAAAACGGTTCGTCCTGGCCGTCCTGGTGCGGTTTCATGCTTGTTC
CTCTTGGCGTTCATTCTCGGCGGCCGCCAGGGCGTCGGCCTCGGTCAATGCGTCCTCACGGAAGGCACCG
CGCCGCCTGGCCTCGGTGGGCGTCACTTCCTCGCTGCGCTCAAGTGCGCGGTACAGGGTCGAGCGATGCA
CGCCAAGCAGTGCAGCCGCCTCTTTCACGGTGCGGCCTTCCTGGTCGATCAGCTCGCGGGCGTGCGCGAT
CTGTGCCGGGGTGAGGGTAGGGCGGGGGCCAAACTTCACGCCTCGGGCCTTGGCGGCCTCGCGCCCGCTC
CGGGTGCGGTCGATGATTAGGGAACGCTCGAACTCGGCAATGCCGGCGAACACGGTCAACACCATGCGGC
CGGCCGGCGTGGTGGTGTCGGCCCACGGCTCTGCCAGGCTACGCAGGCCCGCGCCGGCCTCCTGGATGCG
CTCGGCAATGTCCAGTAGGTCGCGGGTGCTGCGGGCCAGGCGGTCTAGCCTGGTCACTGTCACAACGTCG
CCAGGGCGTAGGTGGTCAAGCATCCTGGCCAGCTCCGGGCGGTCGCGCCTGGTGCCGGTGATCTTCTCGG
AAAACAGCTTGGTGCAGCCGGCCGCGTGCAGTTCGGCCCGTTGGTTGGTCAAGTCCTGGTCGTCGGTGCT
GACGCGGGCATAGCCCAGCAGGCCAGCGGCGGCGCTCTTGTTCATGGCGTAATGTCTCCGGTTCTAGTCG
CAAGTATTCTACTTTATGCGACTAAAACACGCGACAAGAAAACGCCAGGAAAAGGGCAGGGCGGCAGCCT
GTCGCGTAACTTAGGACTTGTGCGACATGTCGTTTTCAGAAGACGGCTGCACTGAACGTCAGAAGCCGAC
TGCACTATAGCAGCGGAGGGGTTGGATCAAAGTACTTTGATCCCGAGGGGAACCCTGTGGTTGGCATGCA
CATACAAATGGACGAACGGATAAACCT
Features (pLannotate 1.2.2; 29 found; start..end, strand, type, name):
     54..78      -  misc_feature   RB T-DNA repeat: right border repeat from nopaline C58 T-DNA
    144..298     -  CDS            lacZα (fragment): LacZα fragment of β-galactosidase; lacZ fragment
    301..321     -  misc_feature   MCS (fragment): pUC18/19 multiple cloning site
    812..1153    +  promoter       CaMV 35S promoter: strong constitutive promoter from cauliflower mosaic virus
   1179..1203    +  protein_bind   attB1: mutant version of attB; recombination site for the Gateway® BP reaction BP Clonase™
   1227..1496    +  CDS            RBCS-1A (fragment): RBS1A_ARATH - Also known as ATS1A. Experimental evidence at protein level: Swiss-Prot protein existence level 1. RuBisCO catalyzes two reactions: the carboxylation of D- ribulose 1,5-bisphosphate, the primary event in carbon dioxide fixation, as well as the oxidative fragmentation of the pentose substrate. Both reactions occur simultaneously and in competition at the same active site. Although the small subunit is not catalytic it is essential for maximal activity. From Arabidopsis thaliana (Mouse-ear cress).
   1464..2174    +  CDS            TagRFP: monomeric derivative of red fluorescent protein from Entacmaea quadricolor (Merzlyak et al., 2007) mammalian codon-optimized
   2175..2198    +  CDS            3xFLAG (fragment): three tandem FLAG® epitope tags, followed by an enterokinase cleavage site
   2209..2233    -  protein_bind   attB2: mutant version of attB; recombination site for the Gateway® BP reaction BP Clonase™
   2243..2267    +  CDS            3xFLAG (fragment): three tandem FLAG® epitope tags, followed by an enterokinase cleavage site
   2289..2533    +  terminator     NOS terminator: nopaline synthase terminator and poly(A) signal
   2596..2618    -  protein_bind   lac operator (fragment): The lac repressor binds to the lac operator to inhibit transcription in E. coli. This inhibition can be relieved by adding lactose or isopropyl-β-D-thiogalactopyranoside (IPTG). lac repressor encoded by lacI
   2622..2652    -  promoter       lac promoter: promoter for the E. coli lac operon
   2667..2688    -  protein_bind   CAP binding site: CAP binding activates transcription in the presence of cAMP. E. coli catabolite activator protein
   2724..2976    -  terminator     NOS terminator: nopaline synthase terminator and poly(A) signal
   3127..4152    -  CDS            HygR: aminoglycoside phosphotransferase from E. coli; aph(4)-Ia; confers resistance to hygromycin
   4204..4383    -  promoter       NOS promoter: nopaline synthase promoter
   4463..4792    -  CDS            tnpA (fragment): TN5P_ECOLX - Also known as tnp. Experimental evidence at protein level: Swiss-Prot protein existence level 1. Mediates transposition of transposon Tn5 by a 'cut and paste' mechanism. First, the monomeric transposase binds the 19 bp inverted DNA repeats flanking the transposon. Then, dimerization of the DNA- bound transposase creates a synaptic DNA complex. After nicking of the first DNA strand, excision of the transposon proceeds through a series of intermediates. The transposase then mediates the insertion of the transposon at a new site by strand transfer. The activity of the wild- type tran
   4889..4913    -  misc_feature   LB T-DNA repeat: left border repeat from nopaline C58 T-DNA
   5172..5195    +  promoter       Pc promoter (fragment): intI1 (promoter lies within the coding sequence); class 1 integron promoter
   5371..5427    +  CDS            GmR (fragment): gentamycin acetyltransferase; aacC1; confers resistance to gentamycin
   5438..6225    +  CDS            SmR (fragment): aminoglycoside adenylyltransferase (Murphy, 1985); aadA; confers resistance to spectinomycin and streptomycin
   6471..7059    +  rep_origin     ori: high-copy-number ColE1/pMB1/pBR322/pUC origin of replication
   7245..7385    -  misc_feature   bom: basis of mobility region from pBR322
   7487..7526    -  CDS            rop (fragment): Rop protein, which maintains plasmids at low copy number; rop
   7729..7923    -  rep_origin     pVS1 oriV: origin of replication for the Pseudomonas plasmid pVS1 (Heeb et al., 2000)
   7989..9062    -  CDS            pVS1 RepA: replication protein from the Pseudomonas plasmid pVS1 (Heeb et al., 2000)
   9491..10120   -  CDS            pVS1 StaA: stability protein from the Pseudomonas plasmid pVS1 (Heeb et al., 2000)
  10680..11081   -  CDS            Y4CG_SINFN (fragment): Protein inferred from homology: Swiss-Prot protein existence level 3. From Sinorhizobium fredii (strain NBRC 101917 / NGR234).
