[The description below was written by a language model from this plasmid's Addgene catalogue record and pLannotate feature annotations shown in this document.]
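Description:
pGWB511-TP-tagRFP is a binary T-DNA vector built on the Gateway-compatible pGWB511 backbone (about 11.4 kb) for Agrobacterium-mediated plant transformation. It is propagated in E. coli through a ColE1/pMB1-type origin, next to which are a bom site and a remnant of rop. In Agrobacterium it is maintained by the pVS1 replicon, comprising oriV, RepA and the StaA stability protein. Bacterial selection is with spectinomycin, conferred by an aadA (SmR) gene. Several annotated fragments, including lacZα, lac promoter/operator elements, a Tn5 transposase piece and a short GmR fragment, appear to be backbone remnants with no role in the construct's function.

Between the nopaline-type right and left border repeats lie two plant expression units. The first is the payload: a CaMV 35S promoter drives an open reading frame flanked by attB1 and attB2 sites, showing that the insert was introduced by Gateway recombination, and the unit ends with a NOS terminator. The coding region begins with an N-terminal portion of the Arabidopsis RuBisCO small subunit RBCS-1A, which supplies the plastid transit peptide. This is fused to TagRFP, a monomeric red fluorescent protein, followed by a C-terminal FLAG epitope. A second FLAG-like fragment is annotated just downstream of attB2 and probably reflects the tag sequence native to the pGWB511 backbone. The second unit is a NOS promoter–HygR–NOS terminator cassette, which allows hygromycin selection of transformed plant cells.

The construct constitutively expresses a plastid-targeted red fluorescent protein. It can serve as a chloroplast/plastid marker or control for imaging and can be detected through the FLAG tag. It was deposited alongside a study of chloroplast redox status in plants.
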