Addgene plasmid #203482: pGWB511-TP-tagRFP
Purpose: For Agrobacterium transformation. tagRFP flanked with an N-terminal plastid transit peptide and a C-terminal FLAG tag under the control of the cauliflower mosaic virus (CaMV) 35S promoter.
Depositing lab: Yutaka Kodama. Depositing organization: Utsunomiya University. Publication: Bilirubin is produced nonenzymatically in plants to maintain chloroplast redox status. Ishikawa K, Xie X, Osaki Y, Miyawaki A, Numata K, Kodama Y. Sci Adv. 2023 Jun 9;9(23):eadh4787. doi: 10.1126/sciadv.adh4787. Epub 2023 Jun 7. PubMed 37285441.
Backbone
  Vector backbone: pGWB511
  Total vector size (bp): 11356
  Vector type: Bacterial Expression, Plant Expression
  Selectable markers: Hygromycin
Growth in bacteria
  Bacterial resistance: Spectinomycin, 50 μg/mL
  Growth temperature: 37°C
  Growth strain: DH5alpha
  Copy number: Unknown
Gene/Insert
  Gene/Insert name: TagRFP flanked with an N-terminal plastid transit peptide and a C-terminal FLAG tag.
  Insert size (bp): 960
Terms and licenses: Academic/Nonprofit Terms; Industry Terms: Not Available to Industry
How to cite: pGWB511-TP-tagRFP was a gift from Yutaka Kodama (Addgene plasmid # 203482 ; http://n2t.net/addgene:203482 ; RRID:Addgene_203482)
